Addgene plasmid #40170: pPROBE-gfp[LVA]
Depositing lab: Steven Lindow. Depositing organization: University of California, Berkeley. Publication: Improved gfp and inaZ broad-host-range promoter-probe vectors. Miller WG, Leveau JH, Lindow SE. Mol Plant Microbe Interact. 2000 Nov;13(11):1243-50. 10.1094/MPMI.2000.13.11.1243 PubMed 11059491.
Backbone
  Vector backbone: pBBR1
Growth in bacteria
  Bacterial resistance: Kanamycin, 50 μg/mL
  Growth temperature: 37°C
  Growth strain: DH5alpha
  Copy number: Unknown
Gene/Insert
  Gene/Insert name: Promotor probe
  GenBank ID: AF286461
Terms and licenses: Academic/Nonprofit Terms; Industry Terms: Not Available to Industry
Depositor comments: This plasmid has the PstI site. Please note that there is a T=>C mutation, causing LVA=>LAA change in aa.
How to cite: pPROBE-gfp[LVA] was a gift from Steven Lindow (Addgene plasmid # 40170 ; http://n2t.net/addgene:40170 ; RRID:Addgene_40170)
