[The description below was written by a language model from this plasmid's Addgene catalogue record and pLannotate feature annotations shown in this document.]
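Description:
pPROBE-gfp[LVA] is a broad-host-range promoter-probe plasmid built on the pBBR1 replicon. It carries the pBBR1 oriV together with the pBBR1 Rep protein the origin needs, an arrangement derived from a Bordetella bronchiseptica plasmid that allows maintenance in bacteria other than E. coli. Selection is by kanamycin, conferred by a Tn5-derived neo (nptII) gene, which is flanked by remnants of the ble and Tn5 transposase genes. The feature table also annotates an apparently full-length cat gene with a partial cat promoter downstream of the reporter, but the catalogue lists only kanamycin as the resistance. Short fragments of TcR, CmR, lacZα and an M13 origin appear to be non-functional leftovers of vector construction. Copy number is recorded as unknown.

The payload is a promoterless reporter cassette. Four tandem copies of the rrnB T1 terminator sit upstream of a pUC18/19-type multiple cloning site and block read-through transcription from the backbone. The cloning site is followed by a GFP coding sequence fused at its C-terminus to an ssrA-type degradation tag, then a lambda t0 terminator, with a further rrnB T1 terminator after cat. A DNA fragment cloned into the polylinker drives GFP only if it has promoter activity. The ssrA tag targets the protein to the ClpXP and ClpAP proteases, shortening its half-life so that fluorescence follows changes in transcription rather than accumulating. The depositor notes that this clone retains the PstI site and carries a T-to-C mutation that changes the tag ending from LVA to LAA, so its degradation behaviour may differ from the nominal LVA variant. The plasmid is used to monitor promoter activity in diverse bacteria.
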