Features (pLannotate 1.2.2; 22 found; start..end, strand, type, name):
   1023..1792    +  rep_origin     pBBR1 oriV: replication origin of the broad-host-range plasmid pBBR1 from Bordetella bronchiseptica; requires the pBBR1 Rep protein for replication
   1793..2455    +  CDS            pBBR1 Rep: replication protein for the broad-host-range plasmid pBBR1 from Bordetella bronchiseptica
   2516..2585    +  CDS            TcR (fragment): tetracycline efflux protein; tet; confers resistance to tetracycline
   2914..2943    -  CDS            CmR (fragment): chloramphenicol acetyltransferase confers resistance to chloramphenicol
   2943..3021    +  rep_origin     M13 ori (fragment): M13 bacteriophage origin of replication; arrow indicates direction of (+) strand synthesis
   3025..3180    -  CDS            lacZα (fragment): LacZα fragment of β-galactosidase; lacZ fragment
   3188..3206    +  promoter       T7 promoter: promoter for bacteriophage T7 RNA polymerase
   3247..3333    +  terminator     rrnB T1 terminator: Escherichia coli rrnB; transcription terminator T1 from the E. coli rrnB gene
   3428..3514    +  terminator     rrnB T1 terminator: Escherichia coli rrnB; transcription terminator T1 from the E. coli rrnB gene
   3609..3695    +  terminator     rrnB T1 terminator: Escherichia coli rrnB; transcription terminator T1 from the E. coli rrnB gene
   3790..3876    +  terminator     rrnB T1 terminator: Escherichia coli rrnB; transcription terminator T1 from the E. coli rrnB gene
   3968..4024    -  misc_feature   MCS: pUC18/19 multiple cloning site
   4066..4779    +  CDS            GFP: green fluorescent protein
   4789..4818    +  CDS            ssrA tag (LVA) (fragment): C-terminal peptide that mediates degradation in bacteria through the ClpXP and ClpAP proteases (McGinness et al., 2006) mutant LVA variant that confers accelerated degradation under some conditions (Andersen et al., 1998)
   4844..4938    +  terminator     lambda t0 terminator: transcription terminator from phage lambda
   4953..4981    +  promoter       cat promoter (fragment): promoter of the E. coli cat gene encoding chloramphenicol acetyltransferase
   4982..5638    +  CDS            cat: CAT_ECOLX - Experimental evidence at protein level: Swiss-Prot protein existence level 1. This enzyme is an effector of chloramphenicol resistance in bacteria. From Escherichia coli. This protein is used as a marker in many commonly used cloning vectors, such as pACYC184.
   5706..5792    +  terminator     rrnB T1 terminator: Escherichia coli rrnB; transcription terminator T1 from the E. coli rrnB gene
   5842..5958    -  CDS            CmR (fragment): chloramphenicol acetyltransferase; cat; confers resistance to chloramphenicol
   5958..6110    -  CDS            ble (fragment): BLE_KLEPN - Experimental evidence at protein level: Swiss-Prot protein existence level 1. Binding protein with a strong affinity to the bleomycin family of antibiotics. Binds to CL990; an antimitotic-antibiotic compound. From Klebsiella pneumoniae.
   6134..6925    -  CDS            neo: KKA2_KLEPN - Also known as kan, nptII. Experimental evidence at protein level: Swiss-Prot protein existence level 1. Resistance to kanamycin, neomycin, paromomycin, ribostamycin, butirosin and gentamicin B. From Klebsiella pneumoniae.
   6957..7241    -  CDS            tnpA (fragment): TN5P_ECOLX - Also known as tnp. Experimental evidence at protein level: Swiss-Prot protein existence level 1. Mediates transposition of transposon Tn5 by a 'cut and paste' mechanism. First, the monomeric transposase binds the 19 bp inverted DNA repeats flanking the transposon. Then, dimerization of the DNA- bound transposase creates a synaptic DNA complex. After nicking of the first DNA strand, excision of the transposon proceeds through a series of intermediates. The transposase then mediates the insertion of the transposon at a new site by strand transfer. The activity of the wild- type tran
>Addgene plasmid #40170 | pPROBE-gfp[LVA] | depositor full sequence | sequence record 122946 | pPROBE-gfp[LVA] sequence 7382 bps
CTCGGGCCGTCTCTTGGGCTTGATCGGCCTTCTTGCGCATCTCACGCGCTCCTGCGGCGGCCTGTAGGGC
AGGCTCATACCCCTGCCGAACCGCTTTTGTCAGCCGGTCGGCCACGGCTTCCGGCGTCTCAACGCGCTTT
GAGATTCCCAGCTTTTCGGCCAATCCCTGCGGTGCATAGGCGCGTGGCTCGACCGCTTGCGGGCTGATGG
TGACGTGGCCCACTGGTGGCCGCTCCAGGGCCTCGTAGAACGCCTGAATGCGCGTGTGACGTGCCTTGCT
GCCCTCGATGCCCCGTTGCAGCCCTAGATCGGCCACAGCGGCCGCAAACGTGGTCTGGTCGCGGGTCATC
TGCGCTTTGTTGCCGATGAACTCCTTGGCCGACAGCCTGCCGTCCTGCGTCAGCGGCACCACGAACGCGG
TCATGTGCGGGCTGGTTTCGTCACGGTGGATGCTGGCCGTCACGATGCGATCCGCCCCGTACTTGTCCGC
CAGCCACTTGTGCGCCTTCTCGAAGAACGCCGCCTGCTGTTCTTGGCTGGCCGACTTCCACCATTCCGGG
CTGGCCGTCATGACGTACTCGACCGCCAACACAGCGTCCTTGCGCCGCTTCTCTGGCAGCAACTCGCGCA
GTCGGCCCATCGCTTCATCGGTGCTGCTGGCCGCCCAGTGCTCGTTCTCTGGCGTCCTGCTGGCGTCAGC
GTTGGGCGTCTCGCGCTCGCGGTAGGCGTGCTTGAGACTGGCCGCCACGTTGCCCATTTTCGCCAGCTTC
TTGCATCGCATGATCGCGTATGCCGCCATGCCTGCCCCTCCCTTTTGGTGTCCAACCGGCTCGACGGGGG
CAGCGCAAGGCGGTGCCTCCGGCGGGCCACTCAATGCTTGAGTATACTCACTAGACTTTGCTTCGCAAAG
TCGTGACCGCCTACGGCGGCTGCGGCGCCCTACGGGCTTGCTCTCCGGGCTTCGCCCTGCGCGGTCGCTG
CGCTCCCTTGCCAGCCCGTGGATATGTGGACGATGGCCGCGAGCGGCCACCGGCTGGCTCGCTTCGCTCG
GCCCGTGGACAACCCTGCTGGACAAGCTGATGGACAGGCTGCGCCTGCCCACGAGCTTGACCACAGGGAT
TGCCCACCGGCTACCCAGCCTTCGACCACATACCCACCGGCTCCAACTGCGCGGCCTGCGGCCTTGCCCC
ATCAATTTTTTTAATTTTCTCTGGGGAAAAGCCTCCGGCCTGCGGCCTGCGCGCTTCGCTTGCCGGTTGG
ACACCAAGTGGAAGGCGGGTCAAGGCTCGCGCAGCGACCGCGCAGCGGCTTGGCCTTGACGCGCCTGGAA
CGACCCAAGCCTATGCGAGTGGGGGCAGTCGAAGGCGAAGCCCGCCCGCCTGCCCCCCGAGCCTCACGGC
GGCGAGTGCGGGGGTTCCAAGGGGGCAGCGCCACCTTGGGCAAGGCCGAAGGCCGCGCAGTCGATCAACA
AGCCCCGGAGGGGCCACTTTTTGCCGGAGGGGGAGCCGCGCCGAAGGCGTGGGGGAACCCCGCAGGGGTG
CCCTTCTTTGGGCACCAAAGAACTAGATATAGGGCGAAATGCGAAAGACTTAAAAATCAACAACTTAAAA
AAGGGGGGTACGCAACAGCTCATTGCGGCACCCCCCGCAATAGCTCATTGCGTAGGTTAAAGAAAATCTG
TAATTGACTGCCACTTTTACGCAACGCATAATTGTTGTCGCGCTGCCGAAAAGTTGCAGCTGATTGCGCA
TGGTGCCGCAACCGTGCGGCACCCTACCGCATGGAGATAAGCATGGCCACGCAGTCCAGAGAAATCGGCA
TTCAAGCCAAGAACAAGCCCGGTCACTGGGTGCAAACGGAACGCAAAGCGCATGAGGCGTGGGCCGGGCT
TATTGCGAGGAAACCCACGGCGGCAATGCTGCTGCATCACCTCGTGGCGCAGATGGGCCACCAGAACGCC
GTGGTGGTCAGCCAGAAGACACTTTCCAAGCTCATCGGACGTTCTTTGCGGACGGTCCAATACGCAGTCA
AGGACTTGGTGGCCGAGCGCTGGATCTCCGTCGTGAAGCTCAACGGCCCCGGCACCGTGTCGGCCTACGT
GGTCAATGACCGCGTGGCGTGGGGCCAGCCCCGCGACCAGTTGCGCCTGTCGGTGTTCAGTGCCGCCGTG
GTGGTTGATCACGACGACCAGGACGAATCGCTGTTGGGGCATGGCGACCTGCGCCGCATCCCGACCCTGT
ATCCGGGCGAGCAGCAACTACCGACCGGCCCCGGCGAGGAGCCGCCCAGCCAGCCCGGCATTCCGGGCAT
GGAACCAGACCTGCCAGCCTTGACCGAAACGGAGGAATGGGAACGGCGCGGGCAGCAGCGCCTGCCGATG
CCCGATGAGCCGTGTTTTCTGGACGATGGCGAGCCGTTGGAGCCGCCGACACGGGTCACGCTGCCGCGCC
GGTAGCACTTGGGTTGCGCAGCAACCCGTAAGTGCGCTGTTCCAGACTATCGGCTGTAGCCGCCTCGCCG
CCCTATACCTTGTCTGCCTCCCCGCGTTGCGTCGCGGTGCATGGAGCCGGGCCACCTCGACCTGAATGGA
AGCCGGCGGCACCTCGCTAACGGATTCACCGTTTTTATCAGGCTCTGGGAGGCAGAATAAATGATCATAT
CGTCAATTATTACCTCCACGGGGAGAGCCTGAGCAAACTGGCCTCAGGCATTTGAGAAGCACACGGTCAC
ACTGCTTCCGGTAGTCAATAAACCGGTAAACCAGCAATAGACATAAGCGGCTATTTAACGACCCTGCCCT
GAACCGACGACCGGGTCGAATTTGCTTTCGAATTTCTGCCATTCATCCGCTTATTATCACTTATTCAGGC
GTAGCACCAGGCGTTTAAGGGCACCAATAACTGCCTTAAAAAAATTACGCCCCGCCCTGCCACTCATCGC
AGTCGGCCTATTGGTTAAAAAATGAGCTGATTTAACAAAAATTTAACGCGAATTTTAACAAAATATTAAC
GCTTACAATTTCCATTCGCCATTCAGGCTGCGCAACTGTTGGGAAGGGCGATCGGTGCGGGCCTCTTCGC
TATTACGCCAGCTGGCGAAAGGGGGATGTGCTGCAAGGCGATTAAGTTGGGTAACGCCAGGGTTTTCCCA
GTCACGACGTTGTAAAACGACGGCCAGTGAGCGCGCGTAATACGACTCACTATAGGGCGAATTGGAGCTG
GGGCCGCAATTCCCAATTCCAGGCATCAAATAAAACGAAAGGCTCAGTCGAAAGACTGGGCCTTTCGTTT
TATCTGTTGTTTGTCGGTGAACGCTCTCCTGAGTAGGACAAATCCGCCGGGAGCGGATTTGAACGTTGCG
AAGCAACGGCCCGGAGGGTGGCGGGCAGGACGCCCGCCATAAACTGCCAGGAATTAATTCCAGGCATCAA
ATAAAACGAAAGGCTCAGTCGAAAGACTGGGCCTTTCGTTTTATCTGTTGTTTGTCGGTGAACGCTCTCC
TGAGTAGGACAAATCCGCCGGGAGCGGATTTGAACGTTGCGAAGCAACGGCCCGGAGGGTGGCGGGCAGG
ACGCCCGCCATAAACTGCCAGGAATTAATTCCAGGCATCAAATAAAACGAAAGGCTCAGTCGAAAGACTG
GGCCTTTCGTTTTATCTGTTGTTTGTCGGTGAACGCTCTCCTGAGTAGGACAAATCCGCCGGGAGCGGAT
TTGAACGTTGCGAAGCAACGGCCCGGAGGGTGGCGGGCAGGACGCCCGCCATAAACTGCCAGGAATTAAT
TCCAGGCATCAAATAAAACGAAAGGCTCAGTCGAAAGACTGGGCCTTTCGTTTTATCTGTTGTTTGTCGG
TGAACGCTCTCCTGAGTAGGACAAATCCGCCGGGAGCGGATTTGAACGTTGCGAAGCAACGGCCCGGAGG
GTGGCGGGCAGGACGCCCGCCATAAACTGCCAGGAATTGGGGATCGGAAGCTTGCATGCCTGCAGGTCGA
CTCTAGAGGATCCCCGGGTACCGAGCTCGAATTCCCTAACTAACTAAAGATTAACTTTATAAGGAGGAAA
AACATATGAGTAAAGGAGAAGAACTTTTCACTGGAGTTGTCCCAATTCTTGTTGAATTAGATGGTGATGT
TAATGGGCACAAATTTTCTGTCAGTGGAGAGGGTGAAGGTGATGCAACATACGGAAAACTTACCCTTAAA
TTTATTTGCACTACTGGAAAACTACCTGTTCCATGGCCAACACTTGTCACTACTTTGACTTATGGTGTTC
AATGCTTTTCAAGATACCCAGATCATATGAAACGGCATGACTTTTTCAAGAGTGCCATGCCCGAAGGTTA
TGTACAGGAAAGAACTATATTTTTCAAAGATGACGGGAACTACAAGACACGTGCTGAAGTCAAGTTTGAA
GGTGATACCCTTGTTAATAGAATCGAGTTAAAAGGTATTGATTTTAAAGAAGATGGAAACATTCTTGGAC
ACAAATTGGAATACAACTATAACTCACACAATGTATACATCATGGCAGACAAACAAAAGAATGGAATCAA
AGTTAACTTCAAAATTAGACACAACATTGAAGATGGAAGCGTTCAACTAGCAGACCATTATCAACAAAAT
ACTCCAATTGGCGATGGCCCTGTCCTTTTACCAGACAACCATTACCTGTCCACACAATCTGCCCTTTCGA
AAGATCCCAACGAAAAGAGAGACCACATGGTCCTTCTTGAGTTTGTAACAGCTGCTGGGATTACACATGG
CATGGATGAACTATACAAAAGGCCTGCAGCAAACGACGAAAACTACGCTTTAGTAGCTTAATAAGCTTAA
TTAGCTGAGCTTGGACTCCTGTTGATAGATCCAGTAATGACCTCAGAACTCCATCTGGATTTGTTCAGAA
CGCTCGGTTGCCGCCGGGCGTTTTTTATTGGTGAGAATCCAAGCTAGCTTGGCGAGATTTTCAGGAGCTA
AGGAAGCTAAAATGGAGAAAAAAATCACTGGATATACCACCGTTGATATATCCCAATGGCATCGTAAAGA
ACATTTTGAGGCATTTCAGTCAGTTGCTCAATGTACCTATAACCAGACCGTTCAGCTGGATATTACGGCC
TTTTTAAAGACCGTAAAGAAAAATAAGCACAAGTTTTATCCGGCCTTTATTCACATTCTTGCCCGCCTGA
TGAATGCTCATCCGGAATTTCGTATGGCAATGAAAGACGGTGAGCTGGTGATATGGGATAGTGTTCACCC
TTGTTACACCGTTTTCCATGAGCAAACTGAAACGTTTTCATCGCTCTGGAGTGAATACCACGACGATTTC
CGGCAGTTTCTACACATATATTCGCAAGATGTGGCGTGTTACGGTGAAAACCTGGCCTATTTCCCTAAAG
GGTTTATTGAGAATATGTTTTTCGTCTCAGCCAATCCCTGGGTGAGTTTCACCAGTTTTGATTTAAACGT
GGCCAATATGGACAACTTCTTCGCCCCCGTTTTCACCATGGGCAAATATTATACGCAAGGCGACAAGGTG
CTGATGCCGCTGGCGATTCAGGTTCATCATGCCGTCTGTGATGGCTTCCATGTCGGCAGAATGCTTAATG
AATTACAACAGTACTGCGATGAGTGGCAGGGCGGGGCGTAATTTTTTTAAGGCAGTTATTGGTGCCCTTA
AACGCCTGGGGTAATGACTCTCTAGCTTGAGGCATCAAATAAAACGAAAGGCTCAGTCGAAAGACTGGGC
CTTTCGTTTTATCTGTTGTTTGTCGGTGAACGCTCTCCTGAGTAGGACAAATCCGCCGCTAGGAGCTTGC
GGCCGCCAGTGTGATGGATATCTGCATAAAAACTGTTGTAATTCATTAAGCATTCTGCCGACATGGAAGC
CATCACAAACGGCATGATGAACCTGAATCGCCAGCGGCATCAGCACCTTGTCGCCTTGCGTATAATATTT
GCCCATGGGGGTGGGCGAAGAACTCCAGCATGAGATCCCCGCGCTGGAGGATCATCCAGCCGGCGTCCCG
GAAAACGATTCCGAAGCCCAACCTTTCATAGAAGGCGGCGGTGGAATCGAAATCTCGTGATGGCAGGTTG
GGCGTCGCTTGGTCGGTCATTTCGAACCCCAGAGTCCCGCTCAGAAGAACTCGTCAAGAAGGCGATAGAA
GGCGATGCGCTGCGAATCGGGAGCGGCGATACCGTAAAGCACGAGGAAGCGGTCAGCCCATTCGCCGCCA
AGCTCTTCAGCAATATCACGGGTAGCCAACGCTATGTCCTGATAGCGGTCCGCCACACCCAGCCGGCCAC
AGTCGATGAATCCAGAAAAGCGGCCATTTTCCACCATGATATTCGGCAAGCAGGCATCGCCATGGGTCAC
GACGAGATCCTCGCCGTCGGGCATGCGCGCCTTGAGCCTGGCGAACAGTTCGGCTGGCGCGAGCCCCTGA
TGCTCTTCGTCCAGATCATCCTGATCGACAAGACCGGCTTCCATCCGAGTACGTGCTCGCTCGATGCGAT
GTTTCGCTTGGTGGTCGAATGGGCAGGTAGCCGGATCAAGCGTATGCAGCCGCCGCATTGCATCAGCCAT
GATGGATACTTTCTCGGCAGGAGCAAGGTGAGATGACAGGAGATCCTGCCCCGGCACTTCGCCCAATAGC
AGCCAGTCCCTTCCCGCTTCAGTGACAACGTCGAGCACAGCTGCGCAAGGAACGCCCGTCGTGGCCAGCC
ACGATAGCCGCGCTGCCTCGTCCTGCAGTTCATTCAGGGCACCGGACAGGTCGGTCTTGACAAAAAGAAC
CGGGCGCCCCTGCGCTGACAGCCGGAACACGGCGGCATCAGAGCAGCCGATTGTCTGTTGTGCCCAGTCA
TAGCCGAATAGCCTCTCCACCCAAGCGGCCGGAGAACCTGCGTGCAATCCATCTTGTTCAATCATGCGAA
ACGATCCTCATCCTGTCTCTTGATCAGATCTTGATCCCCTGCGCCATCAGATCCTTGGCGGCAAGAAAGC
CATCCAGTTTACTTTGCAGGGCTTCCCAACCTTACCAGAGGGCGCCCCAGCTGGCAATTCCGGTTCGCTT
GCTGTCCATAAAACCGCCCAGTCTAGCTATCGCCATGTAAGCCCACTGCAAGCTACCTGCTTTCTCTTTG
CGCTTGCGTTTTCCCTTGTCCAGATAGCCCAGTAGCTGACATTCATCCCAGGTGGCACTTTTCGGGGAAA
TGTGCGCGCCCGCGTTCCTGCTGGCGCTGGGCCTGTTTCTGGCGCTGGACTTCCCGCTGTTCCGTCAGCA
GCTTTTCGCCCACGGCCTTGATGATCGCGGCGGCCTTGGCCTGCATATCCCGATTCAACGGCCCCAGGGC
GTCCAGAACGGGCTTCAGGCGCTCCCGAAGGT
