>Addgene plasmid #40170 | pPROBE-gfp[LVA] | addgene partial sequence | sequence record 54570 | M13pUC-fwd 5'-CCCAGTCACGACGTTGTAAAACG-3'
CGACTCACTATAGGGCGAATTGGAGCTGGGGCCGCAATTCCCAATTCCCCAGGCATCAAATAAAACGAAA
GGCTCAGTCGAAAGACTGGGCCTTTCGTTTTATCTGTTGTTTGTCGGTGAACGCTCTCCTGAGTAGGACA
AATCCGCCGGGAGCGGATTTGAACGTTGCGAAGCAACGGCCCGGAGGGTGGCGGGCAGGACGCCCGCCAT
AAACTGCCAGGAATTAATTCCCCAGGCATCAAATAAAACGAAAGGCTCAGTCGAAAGACTGGGCCTTTCG
TTTTATCTGTTGTTTGTCGGTGAACGCTCTCCTGAGTAGGACAAATCCGCCGGGAGCGGATTTGAACGTT
GCGAAGCAACGGCCCGGAGGGTGGCGGGCAGGACGCCCGCCATAAACTGCCAGGAATTAATTCCCCAGGC
ATCAAATAAAACGAAAGGCTCAGTCGAAAGACTGGGCCTTTCGTTTTATCTGTTGTTTGTCGGTGAACGC
TCTCCTGAGTAGGACAAATCCGCCGGGAGCGGATTTGAACGTTGCGAAGCAACGGCCCGGAGGGTGGCGG
GCAGGACGCCCGCCATAAACTGCCAGGAATTAATTCCCCAGGCATCAAATAAAACGAAAGGCTCAGTCGA
AAGACTGGGCCTTTCGTTTTATCTGTTGTTTGTCGGTGAACGCTCTCCTGAGTAGGACAAATCCGCCGGG
A
