>Addgene plasmid #40170 | pPROBE-gfp[LVA] | addgene partial sequence | sequence record 56313 | GFPfusionREV 5'-CTCCACTGACAGAAAATTTG-3'
ACTCCAGTGAAAAGTTCTTCTCCTTTACTCATATGTTTTTCCTCCTTATAAAGTTAATCTTTAGTTAGTT
AGGGAATAAGCCGAATTCGAGCTCGGTACCCGGGGATCCTCTAGAGTCGACCTGCAGGCATGCAAGCTTC
CGATCCCCAATTCCTGGCAGTTTATGGCGGGCGTCCTGCCCGCCACCCTCCGGGCCGTTGCTTCGCAACG
TTCAAATCCGCTCCCGGCGGATTTGTCCTACTCAGGAGAGCGTTCACCGACAAACAACAGATAAAACGAA
AGGCCCAGTCTTTCGACTGAGCCTTTCGTTTTATTTGATGCCTGGGGAATTAATTCCTGGCAGTTTATGG
CGGGCGTCCTGCCCGCCACCCTCCGGGCCGTTGCTTCGCAACGTTCAAATCCGCTCCCGGCGGATTTGTC
CTACTCAGGAGAGCGTTCACCGACAAACAACAGATAAAACGAAAGGCCCAGTCTTTCGACTGAGCCTTTC
GTTTTATTTGATGCCTGGGGAATTAATTCCTGGCAGTTTATGGCGGGCGTCCTGCCCGCCACCCTCCGGG
CCGTTGCTTCGCAACGTTCAAATCCGCTCCCGGCGGATTTGTCCTACTCAGGAGAGCGTTCACCGACAAA
CAACAGATAAAACGAAAGGCCCAGTCTTTC
