>Addgene plasmid #40170 | pPROBE-gfp[LVA] | addgene partial sequence | sequence record 56375 | CAT-R 5'-GCAACTGACTGAAATGCCTC-3'
AGTGATTTTTTTCTCCATTTTAGCTTCCTTAGCTCCTGAAAATCTCGCCAAGCTAGCTTGGATTCTCACC
AATAAAAAACGCCCGGCGGCAACCGAGCGTTCTGAACAAATCCAGATGGAGTTCTGAGGTCATTACTGGA
TCTATCAACAGGAGTCCAAGCTCAGCTAATTAAGCTTATTAAGCTGCTAAAGCGTAGTTTTCGTCGTTTG
CTGCAGGCCTTTTGTATAGTTCATCCATGCCATGTGTAATCCCAGCAGCTGTTACAAACTCAAGAAGGAC
CATGTGGTCTCTCTTTTCGTTGGGATCTTTCGAAAGGGCAGATTGTGTGGACAGGTAATGGTTGTCTGGT
AAAAGGACAGGGCCATCGCCAATTGGAGTATTTTGTTGATAATGGTCTGCTAGTTGAACGCTTCCATCTT
CAATGTTGTGTCTAATTTTGAAGTTAACTTTGATTCCATTCTTTTGTTTGTCTGCCATGATGTATACATT
GTGTGAGTTATAGTTGTATTCCAACTTGTGTCCAAGAATGTTTCCATCTTCTTTAAAATCAATACCTTTT
AACTCGATTCTATTAACAAGTGTATCACCTTCAAACTTGACTTCAGCACGTGTCTTATAGTTCCCGTCAT
CTTTGAAAAATATAGTTCTTTCCTGTACATAACCTTCGGGCATGGCACTCTTGAAAAAGTCATGCCG
